>Addgene plasmid #185251 | pST_DHR93_NCcapped (pBS0777) | addgene full sequence | sequence record 363768 | Addgene NGS Result
CCTGACGTCGACGGATCGGGAGATCTCCCGATCCCCTATGGTGCACTCTCAGTACAATCTGCTCTGATGC
CGCATAGTTAAGCCAGTATCTGCTCCCTGCTTGTGTGTTGGAGGTCGCTGAGTAGTGCGCGAGCAAAATT
TAAGCTACAACAAGGCAAGGCTTGACCGACAATTGCATGAAGAATCTGCTTAGGGTTAGGCGTTTTGCGC
TGCTTCGCGATGTACGGGCCAGATATACGCGTTGACATTGATTATTGACTAGTTATTAATAGTAATCAAT
TACGGGGTCATTAGTTCATAGCCCATATATGGAGTTCCGCGTTACATAACTTACGGTAAATGGCCCGCCT
GGCTGACCGCCCAACGACCCCCGCCCATTGACGTCAATAATGACGTATGTTCCCATAGTAACGCCAATAG
GGACTTTCCATTGACGTCAATGGGTGGAGTATTTACGGTAAACTGCCCACTTGGCAGTACATCAAGTGTA
TCATATGCCAAGTACGCCCCCTATTGACGTCAATGACGGTAAATGGCCCGCCTGGCATTATGCCCAGTAC
ATGACCTTATGGGACTTTCCTACTTGGCAGTACATCTACGTATTAGTCATCGCTATTACCATGGTGATGC
GGTTTTGGCAGTACATCAATGGGCGTGGATAGCGGTTTGACTCACGGGGATTTCCAAGTCTCCACCCCAT
TGACGTCAATGGGAGTTTGTTTTGGCACCAAAATCAACGGGACTTTCCAAAATGTCGTAACAACTCCGCC
CCATTGACGCAAATGGGCGGTAGGCGTGTACGGTGGGAGGTCTATATAAGCAGAGCTCTCTGGCTAACTA
GAGAACCCACTGCTTACTGGCTTATCGAAATTAATACGACTCACTATAGGGAGACCCAAGCTGGCTAGCC
ACCATGTCCGAAGAACTTGAACGCGAATCAGAAGAAGCTGAACGTCGACTCCAAGAAGCGCGAAAGAGAT
CCGAAGAAGCACGTGAAAGAGGAGATCTTAAAGAATTGGCCGAAGCCCTTATTGAAGAAGCTCGGGCGGT
CCAAGAACTCGCACGAGTCGCCTGCGAACGGGGTAATTCCGAAGAAGCGGAACGAGCTAGTGAGAAAGCT
CAGCGCGTTTTGGAAGAAGCCCGCAAAGTTTCTGAAGAAGCACGGGAACAAGGAGATGATGAAGTCTTGG
CCCTCGCACTGATTGCTATAGCTCTTGCTGTCCTCGCATTGGCGGAAGTCGCCTGCTGCCGGGGTAATTC
TGAAGAAGCAGAACGCGCTTCTGAAAAGGCACAACGGGTGTTGGAAGAAGCCCGAAAAGTATCAGAAGAA
GCTCGCGAACAAGGGGATGATGAAGTCCTCGCACTGGCACTGATAGCAATTGCACTCGCGGTCCTCGCGC
TCGCCGAAGTTGCGTGCTGCAGAGGTAATAAAGAAGAAGCGGAACGCGCATATGAAGATGCACGGCGCGT
CGAAGAAGAAGCCCGTAAAGTAAAAGAATCTGCTGAAGAACAAGGAGATTCAGAAGTCAAAAGATTGGCC
GAAGAAGCCGAACAATTGGCTCGGGAAGCGCGCCGCCACGTACAAGAATGTCGCGGGAATTGAACCCGCT
GATCAGCCTCGACTGTGCCTTCTAGTTGCCAGCCATCTGTTGTTTGCCCCTCCCCCGTGCCTTCCTTGAC
CCTGGAAGGTGCCACTCCCACTGTCCTTTCCTAATAAAATGAGGAAATTGCATCGCATTGTCTGAGTAGG
TGTCATTCTATTCTGGGGGGTGGGGTGGGGCAGGACAGCAAGGGGGAGGATTGGGAAGACAATAGCAGGC
ATGCTGGGGATGCGGTGGGCTCTATGGCTTCTGAGGCGGAAAGAACCAGCTGGGGCTCTAGGGGGTATCC
CC
[124 nt withheld, positions 1893-2016]
C
[91 nt withheld, positions 2018-2108]
A
[49 nt withheld, positions 2110-2158]
CCTTTGACGTTGGAGTCCACGTTCTTT
[37 nt withheld, positions 2186-2222]
ACCCTATCTCGGTCTATTCTTTTGATTTATAAGGGATTTTGCCGATTTCGGCCTATTGGTTAAAAAATGA
GCTGATTTAACAAAAATTTAACGCGAATTAATTCTGTGGAATGTGTGTCAGTTAGGGTGTGGAAAGTCCC
CAGGCTCCCCAGCAGGCAGAAGTATGCAAAGCATGCATCTCAATTAGTCAGCAACCAGGTGTGGAAAGTC
CCCAGGCTCCCCAGCAGGCAGAAGTATGCAAAGCATGCATCTCAATTAGTCAGCAACCATAGTCCCGCCC
CTAACTCCGCCCATCCCGCCCCTAACTCCGCCCAGTTCCGCCCATTCTCCGCCCCATGGCTGACTAATTT
TTTTTATTTATGCAGAGGCCGAGGCCGCCTCTGCCTCTGAGCTATTCCAGAAGTAGTGAGGAGGCTTTTT
TGGAGGCCTAGGCTTTTGCAAAAAGCTCCCGGGAGCTTGTATATCCATTTTCGGATCTGATCAGCACGTG
TTGACAATTAATCATCGGCATAGTATATCGGCATAGTATAATACGACAAGGTGAGGAACTAAACCATGGC
CAAGTTGACCAGTGCCGTTCCGGTGCTCACCGCGCGCGACGTCGCCGGAGCGGTCGAGTTCTGGACCGAC
CGGCTCGGGTTCTCCCGGGACTTCGTGGAGGACGACTTCGCCGGTGTGGTCCGGGACGACGTGACCCTGT
TCATCAGCGCGGTCCAGGACCAGGTGGTGCCGGACAACACCCTGGCCTGGGTGTGGGTGCGCGGCCTGGA
CGAGCTGTACGCCGAGTGGTCGGAGGTCGTGTCCACGAACTTCCGGGACGCCTCCGGGCCGGCCATGACC
GAGATCGGCGAGCAGCCGTGGGGGCGGGAGTTCGCCCTGCGCGACCCGGCCGGCAACTGCGTGCACTTCG
TGGCCGAGGAGCAGGACTGACACGTGCTACGAGATTTCGATTCCACCGCCGCCTTCTATGAAAGGTTGGG
CTTCGGAATCGTTTTCCGGGACGCCGGCTGGATGATCCTCCAGCGCGGGGATCTCATGCTGGAGTTCTTC
GCCCACCCCAACTTGTTTATTGCAGCTTATAATGGTTACAAATAAAGCAATAGCATCACAAATTTCACAA
ATAAAGCATTTTTTTCACTGCATTCTAGTTGTGGTTTGTCCAAACTCATCAATGTATCTTATCATGTCTG
TATACCGTCGACCTCTAGCTAGAGCTTGGCGTAATCATGGTCATAGCTGTTTCCTGTGTGAAATTGTTAT
CCGCTCACAATTCCACACAACATACGAGCCGGAAGCATAAAGTGTAAAGCCTGGGGTGCCTAATGAGTGA
GCTAACTTACATTAATTGCGTTGCGCTCACTGCCCGCTTTCCAGTCGGGAAACCTGTCGTGCCAGCTGCA
TTAATGAATCGGCCAACGCGCGGGGAGAGGCGGTTTGCGTATTGGGCGCTCTTCCGCTTCCTCGCTCACT
GACTCGCTGCGCTCGGTCGTTCGGCTGCGGCGAGCGGTATCAGCTCACTCAAAGGCGGTAATACGGTTAT
CCACAGAATCAGGGGATAACGCAGGAAAGAACATGTGAGCAAAAGGCCAGCAAAAGGCCAGGAACCGTAA
AAAGGCCGCGTTGCTGGCGTTTTTCCATAGGCTCCGCCCCCCTGACGAGCATCACAAAAATCGACGCTCA
AGTCAGAGGTGGCGAAACCCGACAGGACTATAAAGATACCAGGCGTTTCCCCCTGGAAGCTCCCTCGTGC
GCTCTCCTGTTCCGACCCTGCCGCTTACCGGATACCTGTCCGCCTTTCTCCCTTCGGGAAGCGTGGCGCT
TTCTCATAGCTCACGCTGTAGGTATCTCAGTTCGGTGTAGGTCGTTCGCTCCAAGCTGGGCTGTGTGCAC
GAACCCCCCGTTCAGCCCGACCGCTGCGCCTTATCCGGTAACTATCGTCTTGAGTCCAACCCGGTAAGAC
ACGACTTATCGCCACTGGCAGCAGCCACTGGTAACAGGATTAGCAGAGCGAGGTATGTAGGCGGTGCTAC
AGAGTTCTTGAAGTGGTGGCCTAACTACGGCTACACTAGAAGAACAGTATTTGGTATCTGCGCTCTGCTG
AAGCCAGTTACCTTCGGAAAAAGAGTTGGTAGCTCTTGATCCGGCAAACAAACCACCGCTGGTAGCGGTG
GTTTTTTTGTTTGCAAGCAGCAGATTACGCGCAGAAAAAAAGGATCTCAAGAAGATCCTTTGATCTTTTC
TACGGGGTCTGACGCTCAGTGGAACGAAAACTCACGTTAAGGGATTTTGGTCATGAGATTATCAAAAAGG
ATCTTCACCTAGATCCTTTTAAATTAAAAATGAAGTTTTAAATCAATCTAAAGTATATATGAGTAAACTT
GGTCTGACAGTTACCAATGCTTAATCAGTGAGGCACCTATCTCAGCGATCTGTCTATTTCGTTCATCCAT
AGTTGCCTGACTCCCCGTCGTGTAGATAACTACGATACGGGAGGGCTTACCATCTGGCCCCAGTGCTGCA
ATGATACCGCGAGACCCACGCTCACCGGCTCCAGATTTATCAGCAATAAACCAGCCAGCCGGAAGGGCCG
AGCGCAGAAGTGGTCCTGCAACTTTATCCGCCTCCATCCAGTCTATTAATTGTTGCCGGGAAGCTAGAGT
AAGTAGTTCGCCAGTTAATAGTTTGCGCAACGTTGTTGCCATTGCTACAGGCATCGTGGTGTCACGCTCG
TCGTTTGGTATGGCTTCATTCAGCTCCGGTTCCCAACGATCAAGGCGAGTTACATGATCCCCCATGTTGT
GCAAAAAAGCGGTTAGCTCCTTCGGTCCTCCGATCGTTGTCAGAAGTAAGTTGGCCGCAGTGTTATCACT
CATGGTTATGGCAGCACTGCATAATTCTCTTACTGTCATGCCATCCGTAAGATGCTTTTCTGTGACTGGT
GAGTACTCAACCAAGTCATTCTGAGAATAGTGTATGCGGCGACCGAGTTGCTCTTGCCCGGCGTCAATAC
GGGATAATACCGCGCCACATAGCAGAACTTTAAAAGTGCTCATCATTGGAAAACGTTCTTCGGGGCGAAA
ACTCTCAAGGATCTTACCGCTGTTGAGATCCAGTTCGATGTAACCCACTCGTGCACCCAACTGATCTTCA
GCATCTTTTACTTTCACCAGCGTTTCTGGGTGAGCAAAAACAGGAAGGCAAAATGCCGCAAAAAAGGGAA
TAAGGGCGACACGGAAATGTTGAATACTCATACTCTTCCTTTTTCAATATTATTGAAGCATTTATCAGGG
TTATTGTCTCATGAGCGGATACATATTTGAATGTATTTAGAAAAATAAACAAATAGGGGTTCCGCGCACA
TTTCCCCGAAAAGTGCCA
Features (pLannotate 1.2.2; 20 found; start..end, strand, type, name):
     37..89      -  misc_feature   bom (fragment): basis of mobility region from pBR322
    244..623     +  enhancer       CMV enhancer: human cytomegalovirus immediate early enhancer
    624..827     +  promoter       CMV promoter: human cytomegalovirus (CMV) immediate early promoter
    823..856     +  LTR            5' LTR (truncated) (fragment): truncated 5' long terminal repeat (LTR) from HIV-1
    872..890     +  promoter       T7 promoter: promoter for bacteriophage T7 RNA polymerase
   1623..1847    +  polyA_signal   bGH poly(A) signal: bovine growth hormone polyadenylation signal
   1851..1872    +  promoter       SV40 promoter (fragment): SV40 enhancer and early promoter
   1893..2321    +  rep_origin     f1 ori (sequence partly withheld): f1 bacteriophage origin of replication; arrow indicates direction of (+) strand synthesis
   2335..2664    +  promoter       SV40 promoter: SV40 enhancer and early promoter
   2712..2759    +  promoter       EM7 promoter: synthetic bacterial promoter&nbsp
   2778..3152    +  CDS            BleoR: antibiotic-binding protein; Sh ble from Streptoalloteichus hindustanus; confers resistance to bleomycin, phleomycin, and Zeocin™
   3162..3287    +  CDS            ble (fragment): BLE_KLEPN - Experimental evidence at protein level: Swiss-Prot protein existence level 1. Binding protein with a strong affinity to the bleomycin family of antibiotics. Binds to CL990; an antimitotic-antibiotic compound. From Klebsiella pneumoniae.
   3282..3403    +  polyA_signal   SV40 poly(A) signal: SV40 polyadenylation signal
   3476..3492    -  protein_bind   lac operator: The lac repressor binds to the lac operator to inhibit transcription in E. coli. This inhibition can be relieved by adding lactose or isopropyl-β-D-thiogalactopyranoside (IPTG). lac repressor encoded by lacI
   3500..3530    -  promoter       lac promoter: promoter for the E. coli lac operon
   3545..3566    -  protein_bind   CAP binding site: CAP binding activates transcription in the presence of cAMP. E. coli catabolite activator protein
   3579..3671    -  CDS            lacI (fragment): lac repressor; lacI; The lac repressor binds to the lac operator to inhibit transcription in E. coli. This inhibition can be relieved by adding lactose or isopropyl-β-D-thiogalactopyranoside (IPTG).
   3854..4442    -  rep_origin     ori: high-copy-number ColE1/pMB1/pBR322/pUC origin of replication
   4613..5473    -  CDS            AmpR: β-lactamase; bla; confers resistance to ampicillin, carbenicillin, and related antibiotics
   5474..5578    -  promoter       AmpR promoter: bla
