[The description below was written by a language model from this plasmid's Addgene catalogue record and pLannotate feature annotations shown in this document.]
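Description:
pST_DHR93_NCcapped (pBS0777) is a 5.6 kb mammalian expression plasmid built on a backbone recorded as YK 02. It carries a roughly 690 bp insert encoding DHR93_NCcapped, a de novo designed synthetic protein, introduced by Gibson cloning. The annotated feature table does not label the insert itself. It leaves an unannotated interval between the T7 promoter and the bovine growth hormone polyadenylation signal, which is where the coding sequence presumably sits. Expression in mammalian cells is driven by the human cytomegalovirus immediate-early enhancer and promoter and terminated by the bGH poly(A) signal. The T7 promoter upstream of the insert could support in vitro transcription or serve as a sequencing primer site. No epitope tags, secretion signals or reporters are annotated, and the record does not say whether any are fused to the protein.

In E. coli the plasmid is maintained at high copy through a ColE1/pUC-type origin and selected with ampicillin via the β-lactamase gene and its native promoter. An f1 origin is also present. A second cassette places the Sh ble bleomycin/Zeocin resistance gene under tandem SV40 early and EM7 promoters, followed by an SV40 poly(A) signal. This arrangement allows Zeocin selection in mammalian cells as well as in bacteria. Short fragments annotated as HIV-1 LTR, bom, lacI and the lac promoter/operator appear to be backbone remnants rather than functional modules.

The depositor describes the construct as one of the top performers in an apoptosis assay in human cells, where expression of the designed protein protected against apoptosis. That work examined natural and designed proteins inspired by extremotolerant organisms. The commercial vector pSecTag2 B is named as the negative control for the assay.
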