Addgene plasmid #185251: pST_DHR93_NCcapped (pBS0777)
Purpose: For the mammalian expression of the synthetic protein DHR93_NCcapped. This is one of the top performing targets in our apoptosis assay (it protected from apoptosis).
Depositing lab: Pamela Silver. Depositing organization: Harvard Medical School. Publication: Natural and Designed Proteins Inspired by Extremotolerant Organisms Can Form Condensates and Attenuate Apoptosis in Human Cells. Veling MT, Nguyen DT, Thadani NN, Oster ME, Rollins NJ, Brock KP, Bethel NP, Lim S, Baker D, Way JC, Marks DS, Chang RL, Silver PA. ACS Synth Biol. 2022 Mar 18;11(3):1292-1302. doi: 10.1021/acssynbio.1c00572. Epub 2022 Feb 18. PubMed 35176859.
Backbone
  Vector backbone: YK 02
  Vector type: Mammalian Expression
Growth in bacteria
  Bacterial resistance: Ampicillin, 100 μg/mL
  Growth temperature: 37°C
  Growth strain: DH5alpha
  Copy number: High Copy
Gene/Insert
  Gene/Insert name: DHR93_NCcapped
  Species: De novo
  Insert size (bp): 690
  Cloning method: Gibson Cloning
Terms and licenses: Academic/Nonprofit Terms; Industry Terms: Not Available to Industry
Depositor comments: This is one of the top performing targets in our apoptosis assay (it protected from apoptosis). See supplemental table 2 in our paper to see its performance in our assay. The negative control for this assay is pSecTag2 B which can be obtained from Thermo here https://www.thermofisher.com/order/catalog/product/V90020
How to cite: pST_DHR93_NCcapped (pBS0777) was a gift from Pamela Silver (Addgene plasmid # 185251 ; http://n2t.net/addgene:185251 ; RRID:Addgene_185251)
